Addgene plasmid #122675: pcDNA3.1-mPCSK4
Purpose: Expresses mouse PCSK4 in mammalian cells
Depositing lab: Liming Pei. Depositing organization: Children's Hospital of Philadelphia. Publication: Growth Differentiation Factor 15 Maturation Requires Proteolytic Cleavage by PCSK3, -5, and -6. Li JJ, Liu J, Lupino K, Liu X, Zhang L, Pei L. Mol Cell Biol. 2018 Oct 15;38(21). pii: MCB.00249-18. doi: 10.1128/MCB.00249-18. Print 2018 Nov 1. PubMed 30104250.
Backbone
  Vector backbone: pcDNA3.1
  Backbone size w/o insert (bp): 5428
  Total vector size (bp): 7395
  Vector type: Mammalian Expression
Growth in bacteria
  Bacterial resistance: Ampicillin, 100 μg/mL
  Growth temperature: 37°C
  Growth strain: DH5alpha
  Copy number: High Copy
Gene/Insert
  Gene/Insert name: Mus musculus proprotein convertase subtilisin/kexin type 4 (Pcsk4)
  Species: M. musculus (mouse)
  Insert size (bp): 1967
  GenBank ID: NM_008793.2
  Entrez Gene: Pcsk4 (a.k.a. AI647044, L21221, NEC 3, NEC3, PC4, SPC5)
  Promoter: T7
  Cloning method: Restriction Enzyme; 5′ cloning site BamHI (not destroyed); 3′ cloning site NotI (not destroyed)
  Sequencing primers: 5′ GTA ATA CGA CTC ACT ATA GGG; 3′ TAG AAG GCA CAG TCG AGG
Terms and licenses: Academic/Nonprofit Terms; Industry Terms: Not Available to Industry
How to cite: pcDNA3.1-mPCSK4 was a gift from Liming Pei (Addgene plasmid # 122675 ; http://n2t.net/addgene:122675 ; RRID:Addgene_122675)
