[The description below was written by a language model from this plasmid's Addgene catalogue record and pLannotate feature annotations shown in this document.]
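Description:
pcDNA3.1-mPCSK4 is a mammalian expression plasmid built on the pcDNA3.1 backbone that carries the mouse Pcsk4 cDNA (proprotein convertase subtilisin/kexin type 4, also called PC4 or NEC3), inserted between BamHI and NotI sites that both remain intact. It is maintained in E. coli as a high-copy plasmid through a ColE1/pUC-type origin and selected with ampicillin via the β-lactamase gene. An f1 origin is also present, allowing single-stranded DNA production. For mammalian cells, an SV40 early promoter drives a neomycin phosphotransferase gene followed by an SV40 polyadenylation signal, which would allow G418 selection of stable transfectants.

The catalogue lists T7 as the promoter, but the feature table shows the usual pcDNA3.1 layout. The human CMV immediate-early enhancer and promoter sit upstream of a T7 promoter, so CMV provides expression in mammalian cells, while T7 serves for in vitro transcription and as a sequencing primer site. The Pcsk4 coding sequence is followed by the bovine growth hormone polyadenylation signal. A V5 epitope tag is annotated a short distance downstream of the coding sequence, suggesting a V5-type pcDNA3.1 variant, although the record does not state whether the tag is fused in frame to PCSK4. Several small annotated fragments (HIV-1 LTR, ble, lacI) are probably backbone remnants or short similarity matches rather than functional parts. The sequenced record is slightly longer than the catalogued total size.

The stated purpose is expression of mouse PCSK4 in mammalian cells. The associated publication examined which proprotein convertases cleave growth differentiation factor 15 during its maturation, so the plasmid suits tests of PCSK4 processing of candidate substrates.
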