Features (pLannotate 1.2.2; 21 found; start..end, strand, type, name):
     28..80      -  misc_feature   bom (fragment): basis of mobility region from pBR322
    235..614     +  enhancer       CMV enhancer: human cytomegalovirus immediate early enhancer
    615..818     +  promoter       CMV promoter: human cytomegalovirus (CMV) immediate early promoter
    814..847     +  LTR            5' LTR (truncated) (fragment): truncated 5' long terminal repeat (LTR) from HIV-1
    863..881     +  promoter       T7 promoter: promoter for bacteriophage T7 RNA polymerase
    927..2891    +  CDS            Pcsk4: PCSK4_MOUSE - Also known as Nec-3, Nec3. Experimental evidence at transcript level: Swiss-Prot protein existence level 2. Proprotein convertase involved in the processing of hormone and other protein precursors at sites comprised of pairs of basic amino acid residues. In males, important for ADAM2 processing as well as other acrosomal proteins with roles in fertilization and critical for normal fertilization events such as sperm capacitation, acrosome reaction and binding of sperm to zona pellucida (PubMed:9192653, PubMed:16371590, PubMed:19342015, PubMed:21302280). Plays also a role in female
   2978..3019    +  CDS            V5 tag: epitope tag from simian virus 5
   3075..3299    +  polyA_signal   bGH poly(A) signal: bovine growth hormone polyadenylation signal
   3303..3324    +  promoter       SV40 promoter (fragment): SV40 enhancer and early promoter
   3345..3773    +  rep_origin     f1 ori (sequence partly withheld): f1 bacteriophage origin of replication; arrow indicates direction of (+) strand synthesis
   3787..4116    +  promoter       SV40 promoter: SV40 enhancer and early promoter
   4183..4974    +  CDS            neo: KKA2_KLEPN - Also known as kan, nptII. Experimental evidence at protein level: Swiss-Prot protein existence level 1. Resistance to kanamycin, neomycin, paromomycin, ribostamycin, butirosin and gentamicin B. From Klebsiella pneumoniae.
   5000..5158    +  CDS            ble (fragment): BLE_KLEPN - Experimental evidence at protein level: Swiss-Prot protein existence level 1. Binding protein with a strong affinity to the bleomycin family of antibiotics. Binds to CL990; an antimitotic-antibiotic compound. From Klebsiella pneumoniae.
   5153..5274    +  polyA_signal   SV40 poly(A) signal: SV40 polyadenylation signal
   5347..5363    -  protein_bind   lac operator: The lac repressor binds to the lac operator to inhibit transcription in E. coli. This inhibition can be relieved by adding lactose or isopropyl-β-D-thiogalactopyranoside (IPTG). lac repressor encoded by lacI
   5371..5401    -  promoter       lac promoter: promoter for the E. coli lac operon
   5416..5437    -  protein_bind   CAP binding site: CAP binding activates transcription in the presence of cAMP. E. coli catabolite activator protein
   5450..5542    -  CDS            lacI (fragment): lac repressor; lacI; The lac repressor binds to the lac operator to inhibit transcription in E. coli. This inhibition can be relieved by adding lactose or isopropyl-β-D-thiogalactopyranoside (IPTG).
   5725..6313    -  rep_origin     ori: high-copy-number ColE1/pMB1/pBR322/pUC origin of replication
   6484..7344    -  CDS            AmpR: β-lactamase; bla; confers resistance to ampicillin, carbenicillin, and related antibiotics
   7345..7449    -  promoter       AmpR promoter: bla
>Addgene plasmid #122675 | pcDNA3.1-mPCSK4 | addgene full sequence | sequence record 244737 | Addgene NGS Result
GACGGATCGGGAGATCTCCCGATCCCCTATGGTGCACTCTCAGTACAATCTGCTCTGATGCCGCATAGTT
AAGCCAGTATCTGCTCCCTGCTTGTGTGTTGGAGGTCGCTGAGTAGTGCGCGAGCAAAATTTAAGCTACA
ACAAGGCAAGGCTTGACCGACAATTGCATGAAGAATCTGCTTAGGGTTAGGCGTTTTGCGCTGCTTCGCG
ATGTACGGGCCAGATATACGCGTTGACATTGATTATTGACTAGTTATTAATAGTAATCAATTACGGGGTC
ATTAGTTCATAGCCCATATATGGAGTTCCGCGTTACATAACTTACGGTAAATGGCCCGCCTGGCTGACCG
CCCAACGACCCCCGCCCATTGACGTCAATAATGACGTATGTTCCCATAGTAACGCCAATAGGGACTTTCC
ATTGACGTCAATGGGTGGAGTATTTACGGTAAACTGCCCACTTGGCAGTACATCAAGTGTATCATATGCC
AAGTACGCCCCCTATTGACGTCAATGACGGTAAATGGCCCGCCTGGCATTATGCCCAGTACATGACCTTA
TGGGACTTTCCTACTTGGCAGTACATCTACGTATTAGTCATCGCTATTACCATGGTGATGCGGTTTTGGC
AGTACATCAATGGGCGTGGATAGCGGTTTGACTCACGGGGATTTCCAAGTCTCCACCCCATTGACGTCAA
TGGGAGTTTGTTTTGGCACCAAAATCAACGGGACTTTCCAAAATGTCGTAACAACTCCGCCCCATTGACG
CAAATGGGCGGTAGGCGTGTACGGTGGGAGGTCTATATAAGCAGAGCTCTCTGGCTAACTAGAGAACCCA
CTGCTTACTGGCTTATCGAAATTAATACGACTCACTATAGGGAGACCCAAGCTGGCTAGTTAAGCTTGGT
ACCGAGCTCGGATCCTATGCGGCCCTCCCAGACAGAGCTGTGGCTGGGTCTGACTTTGACTTTGGCCCTC
CTGGCTGTGAGGTGGGCCTCAGCCCAGGCCCCCATCTATGTCAGCAGCTGGGCAGTGCGGGTGACCAAAG
GTTACCAGGAAGCTGAGCGCCTGGCCCGTAAATTTGGCTTCGTCAACCTGGGACAGATCTTCCCTGACGA
CCAGTATTTCCATCTGCGGCACCGGGGTGTGGCCCAGCAGTCCCTGACTCCACACTGGGGCCATCGTCTA
CGACTGAAGAAAGATCCCAAGGTGCGCTGGTTTGAGCAGCAGACTTTGAGGCGCCGGGTGAAACGCTCCC
TGGTGGTGCCCACAGACCCCTGGTTTTCCAAGCAGTGGTACATGAACAAGGAGATACAACAAGATCTCAA
CATCCTAAAGGCTTGGAACCAGGGACTGACCGGCCGGGGAGTGGTGATTTCCATCTTGGACGATGGCATT
GAGAAAGACCACCCGGACCTCTGGGCTAATTATGACCCTCTGGCCAGCTATGACTTCAACGACTATGACC
CAGACCCCCAGCCTCGCTACACACCCAACGATGAGAACCGACATGGAACGCGCTGTGCTGGGGAGGTGTC
TGCCACAGCTAACAACGGTTTCTGTGGTGCCGGTGTGGCCTTCAATGCTAGAATTGGAGGCGTGCGCATG
TTGGATGGAGCCATCACTGACATCGTGGAGGCTCAGTCCCTCAGCCTGCAGCCGCAACACATACACATCT
ATAGCGCCAGCTGGGGCCCGGAGGATGATGGTCGCACGGTGGACGGACCTGGCCTCCTCACACAGGAGGC
CTTCAGGCGTGGTGTAACCAAGGGCCGCCAAGGGCTGGGTACACTGTTCATCTGGGCCTCGGGAAACGGT
GGCCTCCATTACGACAACTGCAATTGTGACGGCTACACCAACAGCATCCACACACTGTCAGTGGGCAGCA
CCACGCGGCAGGGTCGAGTGCCCTGGTACAGCGAGGCCTGTGCCTCCACGTTTACCACCACCTTCAGCAG
CGGTGTGGTCACCGACCCACAGATCGTCACCACGGACCTGCACCACCAGTGCACCGACAAGCACACGGGC
ACCTCGGCATCTGCCCCGCTGGCTGCTGGCATGATCGCCCTGGCCCTGGAGGCCAACCCGCTCCTGACCT
GGAGGGACCTACAGCACCTGGTGGTCCGCGCGTCCAGGCCGGCGCAGCTGCAGGCGGAGGACTGGAGGAT
CAACGGCGTGGGGCGCCAAGTGAGCCACCATTATGGCTATGGGCTGCTGGACGCGGGGTTGCTGGTGGAC
CTGGCTCGCGTGTGGCTGCCCACTAAGCCTCAGAAGAAATGTGCCATTCGGGTGGTGCACACCCCCACCC
CCATCCTGCCTCGGATGCTGGTGCCGAAGAACGTGACCGCGTGCTCAGATGGCTCGCGCCGCCGCCTCAT
CCGCTCGCTCGAGCACGTGCAGGTCCAGCTTTCGCTCTCCTACAGCCGCCGCGGGGACCTGGAGATCTTC
CTCACCAGCCCCATGGGCACGCGCTCCACGCTCGTGGCCATCAGACCGTTGGATATCAGCGGCCAAGGCT
ACAACAACTGGATCTTCATGTCCACTCACTACTGGGATGAGGACCCGCAGGGCCTGTGGACCCTGGGCCT
GGAGAATAAGGGCTACTATTTTAACACAGGAACTCTGTACTACTACACCCTGCTGCTGTATGGGACGGCC
GAGGACATGACAGCACGGCCCCAGGCCCCCCAGGTGACCAGCCGCGCGCGCGCATGTGTGCAGAGGGACA
CAGAGGGGCTGTGCCAGGAAAGTCACAGTCCCCTCTCCATCCTGGCAGGACTCTGCCTCATCTCCAGCCA
GCAGTGGTGGTGGCTCTACAGCCACCCACAGCAGCCAGTGACCGAAGGACAGGCCAGCTGTCACCCTCCT
GTTACACCTGCTGCAGCAGCCTGAGCAGCGACTACACTGCCTGTCCCCTGTCCCTTGTGTTGGGAGAGCT
CCGCGGCCGCTCGAGTCTAGAGGGCCCGCGGTTCGAAGGTAAGCCTATCCCTAACCCTCTCCTCGGTCTC
GATTCTACGCGTACCGGTCATCATCACCATCACCATTGAGTTTAAACCCGCTGATCAGCCTCGACTGTGC
CTTCTAGTTGCCAGCCATCTGTTGTTTGCCCCTCCCCCGTGCCTTCCTTGACCCTGGAAGGTGCCACTCC
CACTGTCCTTTCCTAATAAAATGAGGAAATTGCATCGCATTGTCTGAGTAGGTGTCATTCTATTCTGGGG
GGTGGGGTGGGGCAGGACAGCAAGGGGGAGGATTGGGAAGACAATAGCAGGCATGCTGGGGATGCGGTGG
GCTCTATGGCTTCTGAGGCGGAAAGAACCAGCTGGGGCTCTAGGGGGTATCCCC
[124 nt withheld, positions 3345-3468]
C
[91 nt withheld, positions 3470-3560]
A
[49 nt withheld, positions 3562-3610]
CCTTTGACGTTGGAGTCCACGTTCTTT
[37 nt withheld, positions 3638-3674]
ACCCTATCTCGGTCTATTCTTTTGATTTATAAGGGATTTTGCCGATTTCGGCCTATTGGTTAAAAAATGA
GCTGATTTAACAAAAATTTAACGCGAATTAATTCTGTGGAATGTGTGTCAGTTAGGGTGTGGAAAGTCCC
CAGGCTCCCCAGCAGGCAGAAGTATGCAAAGCATGCATCTCAATTAGTCAGCAACCAGGTGTGGAAAGTC
CCCAGGCTCCCCAGCAGGCAGAAGTATGCAAAGCATGCATCTCAATTAGTCAGCAACCATAGTCCCGCCC
CTAACTCCGCCCATCCCGCCCCTAACTCCGCCCAGTTCCGCCCATTCTCCGCCCCATGGCTGACTAATTT
TTTTTATTTATGCAGAGGCCGAGGCCGCCTCTGCCTCTGAGCTATTCCAGAAGTAGTGAGGAGGCTTTTT
TGGAGGCCTAGGCTTTTGCAAAAAGCTCCCGGGAGCTTGTATATCCATTTTCGGATCTGATCAAGAGACA
GGATGAGGATCGTTTCGCATGATTGAACAAGATGGATTGCACGCAGGTTCTCCGGCCGCTTGGGTGGAGA
GGCTATTCGGCTATGACTGGGCACAACAGACAATCGGCTGCTCTGATGCCGCCGTGTTCCGGCTGTCAGC
GCAGGGGCGCCCGGTTCTTTTTGTCAAGACCGACCTGTCCGGTGCCCTGAATGAACTGCAGGACGAGGCA
GCGCGGCTATCGTGGCTGGCCACGACGGGCGTTCCTTGCGCAGCTGTGCTCGACGTTGTCACTGAAGCGG
GAAGGGACTGGCTGCTATTGGGCGAAGTGCCGGGGCAGGATCTCCTGTCATCTCACCTTGCTCCTGCCGA
GAAAGTATCCATCATGGCTGATGCAATGCGGCGGCTGCATACGCTTGATCCGGCTACCTGCCCATTCGAC
CACCAAGCGAAACATCGCATCGAGCGAGCACGTACTCGGATGGAAGCCGGTCTTGTCGATCAGGATGATC
TGGACGAAGAGCATCAGGGGCTCGCGCCAGCCGAACTGTTCGCCAGGCTCAAGGCGCGCATGCCCGACGG
CGAGGATCTCGTCGTGACCCATGGCGATGCCTGCTTGCCGAATATCATGGTGGAAAATGGCCGCTTTTCT
GGATTCATCGACTGTGGCCGGCTGGGTGTGGCGGACCGCTATCAGGACATAGCGTTGGCTACCCGTGATA
TTGCTGAAGAGCTTGGCGGCGAATGGGCTGACCGCTTCCTCGTGCTTTACGGTATCGCCGCTCCCGATTC
GCAGCGCATCGCCTTCTATCGCCTTCTTGACGAGTTCTTCTGAGCGGGACTCTGGGGTTCGCGAAATGAC
CGACCAAGCGACGCCCAACCTGCCATCACGAGATTTCGATTCCACCGCCGCCTTCTATGAAAGGTTGGGC
TTCGGAATCGTTTTCCGGGACGCCGGCTGGATGATCCTCCAGCGCGGGGATCTCATGCTGGAGTTCTTCG
CCCACCCCAACTTGTTTATTGCAGCTTATAATGGTTACAAATAAAGCAATAGCATCACAAATTTCACAAA
TAAAGCATTTTTTTCACTGCATTCTAGTTGTGGTTTGTCCAAACTCATCAATGTATCTTATCATGTCTGT
ATACCGTCGACCTCTAGCTAGAGCTTGGCGTAATCATGGTCATAGCTGTTTCCTGTGTGAAATTGTTATC
CGCTCACAATTCCACACAACATACGAGCCGGAAGCATAAAGTGTAAAGCCTGGGGTGCCTAATGAGTGAG
CTAACTCACATTAATTGCGTTGCGCTCACTGCCCGCTTTCCAGTCGGGAAACCTGTCGTGCCAGCTGCAT
TAATGAATCGGCCAACGCGCGGGGAGAGGCGGTTTGCGTATTGGGCGCTCTTCCGCTTCCTCGCTCACTG
ACTCGCTGCGCTCGGTCGTTCGGCTGCGGCGAGCGGTATCAGCTCACTCAAAGGCGGTAATACGGTTATC
CACAGAATCAGGGGATAACGCAGGAAAGAACATGTGAGCAAAAGGCCAGCAAAAGGCCAGGAACCGTAAA
AAGGCCGCGTTGCTGGCGTTTTTCCATAGGCTCCGCCCCCCTGACGAGCATCACAAAAATCGACGCTCAA
GTCAGAGGTGGCGAAACCCGACAGGACTATAAAGATACCAGGCGTTTCCCCCTGGAAGCTCCCTCGTGCG
CTCTCCTGTTCCGACCCTGCCGCTTACCGGATACCTGTCCGCCTTTCTCCCTTCGGGAAGCGTGGCGCTT
TCTCATAGCTCACGCTGTAGGTATCTCAGTTCGGTGTAGGTCGTTCGCTCCAAGCTGGGCTGTGTGCACG
AACCCCCCGTTCAGCCCGACCGCTGCGCCTTATCCGGTAACTATCGTCTTGAGTCCAACCCGGTAAGACA
CGACTTATCGCCACTGGCAGCAGCCACTGGTAACAGGATTAGCAGAGCGAGGTATGTAGGCGGTGCTACA
GAGTTCTTGAAGTGGTGGCCTAACTACGGCTACACTAGAAGAACAGTATTTGGTATCTGCGCTCTGCTGA
AGCCAGTTACCTTCGGAAAAAGAGTTGGTAGCTCTTGATCCGGCAAACAAACCACCGCTGGTAGCGGTGG
TTTTTTTGTTTGCAAGCAGCAGATTACGCGCAGAAAAAAAGGATCTCAAGAAGATCCTTTGATCTTTTCT
ACGGGGTCTGACGCTCAGTGGAACGAAAACTCACGTTAAGGGATTTTGGTCATGAGATTATCAAAAAGGA
TCTTCACCTAGATCCTTTTAAATTAAAAATGAAGTTTTAAATCAATCTAAAGTATATATGAGTAAACTTG
GTCTGACAGTTACCAATGCTTAATCAGTGAGGCACCTATCTCAGCGATCTGTCTATTTCGTTCATCCATA
GTTGCCTGACTCCCCGTCGTGTAGATAACTACGATACGGGAGGGCTTACCATCTGGCCCCAGTGCTGCAA
TGATACCGCGAGACCCACGCTCACCGGCTCCAGATTTATCAGCAATAAACCAGCCAGCCGGAAGGGCCGA
GCGCAGAAGTGGTCCTGCAACTTTATCCGCCTCCATCCAGTCTATTAATTGTTGCCGGGAAGCTAGAGTA
AGTAGTTCGCCAGTTAATAGTTTGCGCAACGTTGTTGCCATTGCTACAGGCATCGTGGTGTCACGCTCGT
CGTTTGGTATGGCTTCATTCAGCTCCGGTTCCCAACGATCAAGGCGAGTTACATGATCCCCCATGTTGTG
CAAAAAAGCGGTTAGCTCCTTCGGTCCTCCGATCGTTGTCAGAAGTAAGTTGGCCGCAGTGTTATCACTC
ATGGTTATGGCAGCACTGCATAATTCTCTTACTGTCATGCCATCCGTAAGATGCTTTTCTGTGACTGGTG
AGTACTCAACCAAGTCATTCTGAGAATAGTGTATGCGGCGACCGAGTTGCTCTTGCCCGGCGTCAATACG
GGATAATACCGCGCCACATAGCAGAACTTTAAAAGTGCTCATCATTGGAAAACGTTCTTCGGGGCGAAAA
CTCTCAAGGATCTTACCGCTGTTGAGATCCAGTTCGATGTAACCCACTCGTGCACCCAACTGATCTTCAG
CATCTTTTACTTTCACCAGCGTTTCTGGGTGAGCAAAAACAGGAAGGCAAAATGCCGCAAAAAAGGGAAT
AAGGGCGACACGGAAATGTTGAATACTCATACTCTTCCTTTTTCAATATTATTGAAGCATTTATCAGGGT
TATTGTCTCATGAGCGGATACATATTTGAATGTATTTAGAAAAATAAACAAATAGGGGTTCCGCGCACAT
TTCCCCGAAAAGTGCCACCTGACGTC
